>Addgene plasmid #18809 | SV40 basal promoter-tdTomato-IRES-AP | addgene partial sequence | sequence record 24696 | 18809 with DK060425_1 (GTTCCGCGCACATTTCCCCG)
NGGNNGANATTGCTCGAGATCTGCGATCTGCATCTCAATTAGTCAGCAACCATAGTCCCGCCCCTAACTC
CGCCCATCCCGCCCCTAACTCCGCCCAGTTCCGCCCATTCTCCGCCCCATCGCTGACTAATTTTTTTTAT
TTATGCAGAGGCCGAGGCCGCCTCGGCCTCTGAGCTATTCCAGAAGTAGTGAGGAGGCTTTTTTGGAGGC
CTAGGCTTTTGCAAAAAGCTTGGTACCGCGGGCCCGGGATCCACCGGGATCCCGCCACCATGGTGAGCAA
GGGCGAGGAGGTCATCAAAGAGTTCATGCGCTTCAAGGTGCGCATGGAGGGCTCCATGAACGGCCACGAG
TTCGAGATCGAGGGCGAGGGCGAGGGCCGCCCCTACNAGGGCACCCAGACCGCCAAGCTGAAGGTGACCA
AGGGCGGCCCCCTGCCCTTCGCCTGGGACATCCTGTCCCCCCAGTTCATGTACGGCTCCAAGGCGTACGT
GAAGCACCCCGCCGACATCCCCGATTACAANAAGCTGTCCTTCCCCGAGGGCTTCAAGTGGGAGCGCGTG
ATGAACTTCGAGGACGGCGGTCTGGTGACCGTGACCCANGACTCCTCCCTGCAGGACGGCACGCTGATCT
ACAAGGTGAAGATGCGCGGCACCAACTTCCCACAGAGNNCNGC
