[The description below was written by a language model from this plasmid's Addgene catalogue record.]
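Description:
SV40 basal promoter-tdTomato-IRES-AP (also known as gtia1) is a mammalian expression plasmid built on the pCAGEN backbone. It is maintained as a high-copy plasmid in E. coli under ampicillin selection. The record does not list a mammalian selection marker or name the origin of replication, and no feature table is provided, so the exact arrangement of backbone elements, including polyadenylation signals and any retained pCAGEN regulatory sequences, cannot be confirmed from the available information.

The insert, assembled by restriction enzyme cloning, is a bicistronic reporter cassette. A minimal SV40 basal promoter sits upstream of the red fluorescent protein tdTomato, followed by an internal ribosome entry site (IRES) and AP, presumably alkaline phosphatase, although the record gives only the abbreviation and does not specify its type or source. The IRES allows both reporters to be translated from a single transcript, so the same transcriptional activity can be read out by direct fluorescence and, through AP, by sensitive enzymatic histochemical staining. A basal promoter of this kind generally drives little expression on its own, which makes such a construct suitable as a recipient for candidate enhancers or other cis-regulatory fragments, or as the enhancer-less baseline control for them.

The record does not state an intended use. However, the associated publication concerns the transcription factor program that drives gene expression in retinal bipolar cells, which is consistent with use as a reporter for testing regulatory elements in retinal cells.
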