Addgene plasmid #18809: SV40 basal promoter-tdTomato-IRES-AP
Depositing lab: Connie Cepko. Depositing organization: Harvard Medical School. Publication: A core paired-type and POU homeodomain-containing transcription factor program drives retinal bipolar cell gene expression. Kim DS, Matsuda T, Cepko CL. J Neurosci. 2008 Jul 30. 28(31):7748-64. 10.1523/JNEUROSCI.0397-08.2008 PubMed 18667607.
Backbone
  Vector backbone: pCAGEN
  Vector type: Mammalian Expression
Growth in bacteria
  Bacterial resistance: Ampicillin, 100 μg/mL
  Growth temperature: 37°C
  Growth strain: DH5alpha
  Copy number: High Copy
Gene/Insert
  Gene/Insert name: SV40 basal promoter-tdTomato-IRES-AP
  Cloning method: Restriction Enzyme
  Sequencing primers: 5′ n/a
Terms and licenses: Academic/Nonprofit Terms; Industry Terms: Not Available to Industry
Depositor comments: also known as gtia1, Kim, D.S., Matsuda, T., and Cepko, C.L. (2008) A core paired-type and POU homeodomain-containing transcription factor program drives retinal bipolar cell gene expression. J. Neurosci. In press.
How to cite: SV40 basal promoter-tdTomato-IRES-AP was a gift from Connie Cepko (Addgene plasmid # 18809 ; http://n2t.net/addgene:18809 ; RRID:Addgene_18809)
